>Addgene plasmid #124774 | Lenti-Cas9-gRNA-TagBFP2 | addgene full sequence | sequence record 255735 | Addgene NGS Result
TTAATGTAGTCTTATGCAATACTCTTGTAGTCTTGCAACATGGTAACGATGAGTTAGCAACATGCCTTAC
AAGGAGAGAAAAAGCACCGTGCATGCCGATTGGTGGAAGTAAGGTGGTACGATCGTGCCTTATTAGGAAG
GCAACAGACGGGTCTGACATGGATTGGACGAACCACTGAATTGCCGCATTGCAGAGATATTGTATTTAAG
TGCCTAGCTCGATACATAAACGGGTCTCTCTGGTTAGACCAGATCTGAGCCTGGGAGCTCTCTGGCTAAC
TAGGGAACCCACTGCTTAAGCCTCAATAAAGCTTGCCTTGAGTGCTTCAAGTAGTGTGTGCCCGTCTGTT
GTGTGACTCTGGTAACTAGAGATCCCTCAGACCCTTTTAGTCAGTGTGGAAAATCTCTAGCAGTGGCGCC
CGAACAGGGACTTGAAAGCGAAAGGGAAACCAGAGGAGCTCTCTCGACGCAGGACTCGGCTTGCTGAAGC
GCGCACGGCAAGAGGCGAGGGGCGGCGACTGGTGAGTACGCCAAAAATTTTGACTAGCGGAGGCTAGAAG
GAGAGAGATGGGTGCGAGAGCGTCAGTATTAAGCGGGGGAGAATTAGATCGCGATGGGAAAAAATTCGGT
TAAGGCCAGGGGGAAAGAAAAAATATAAATTAAAACATATAGTATGGGCAAGCAGGGAGCTAGAACGATT
CGCAGTTAATCCTGGCCTGTTAGAAACATCAGAAGGCTGTAGACAAATACTGGGACAGCTACAACCATCC
CTTCAGACAGGATCAGAAGAACTTAGATCATTATATAATACAGTAGCAACCCTCTATTGTGTGCATCAAA
GGATAGAGATAAAAGACACCAAGGAAGCTTTAGACAAGATAGAGGAAGAGCAAAACAAAAGTAAGACCAC
CGCACAGCAAGCGGCCGCTGATCTTCAGACCTGGAGGAGGAGATATGAGGGACAATTGGAGAAGTGAATT
ATATAAATATAAAGTAGTAAAAATTGAACCATTAGGAGTAGCACCCACCAAGGCAAAGAGAAGAGTGGTG
CAGAGAGAAAAAAGAGCAGTGGGAATAGGAGCTTTGTTCCTTGGGTTCTTGGGAGCAGCAGGAAGCACTA
TGGGCGCAGCGTCAATGACGCTGACGGTACAGGCCAGACAATTATTGTCTGGTATAGTGCAGCAGCAGAA
CAATTTGCTGAGGGCTATTGAGGCGCAACAGCATCTGTTGCAACTCACAGTCTGGGGCATCAAGCAGCTC
CAGGCAAGAATCCTGGCTGTGGAAAGATACCTAAAGGATCAACAGCTCCTGGGGATTTGGGGTTGCTCTG
GAAAACTCGCCATTTGTCTCAAGATCTAGAATTCAAAAAAAGCACCGACTCGGTGCCACTTTGCTGTTTC
CAGCAAAGTTGATAACGGACTAGCCTTATTTAAACTTGCTATGCTGTTTCCAGCATAGCTCTTAAACAGA
GACGTACAAAAAAGAGCAAGAAGCTAAAAAAGATTTAAAAATTATTTTTAGCGCAGTTAATGGAACAGGA
ACTAAATTTACCCCAAAAATATTACGTGAATCAGGATATAACGTTATTGAGGTTGAAGAGCATGCATTTG
AAGATGAAACATTTAAAAATGTTGTAAATCCAAATCCAGAATTTGATCCTGCATGAAAAATACCGCTTGA
ATATGGTATTAAACATGATGCAGATATTATTATTATGAATGACCCAGATGCTGACAGATTTGGAATGGCA
ATAAAACATGATGGTCATTTTGTAAGATTAGATGGAAATCAAACAGGACCAATTTTAATTGATTGAAAAT
TATCAAATCTAAAACGCTTAAATAGCATTCCAAAAAATCCGGCTCTATATTCAAGTTTTGTAACAAGTGA
TTTGGGTGATAGAATCGCTCATGAAAAATATGGAGTTAATATTGTAAAAACTTTAACTGGATTTAAATGA
ATGGGTAGAGAAATTGCTAAAGAAGAAGATAACGGATTAAATTTTGTTTTTGCTTATGAAGAAAGTTATG
GATATGTAATTGATGACTCAGCTAGAGATAAAGATGGAATACAAGCTTCTATATTAATAGCAGAGGCTGC
TTGATTTTATAAAAAACAAAATAAAACATTAGTAGACTATTTAGAAGATTTATTTAAAGAAATGGGTGCA
TATTACACTTTCACTTTAAACTTGAATTTTAAACCAGAAGAAAAGAAATTAAAAATTGAACCATTAATGA
AATCATTGAGAGCAACACCCTTAACTCAAATTGCTGGACTTAAAGTTGTTAATGTTGAAGACTACATCGA
TGGAATGTATAATATGCCAGGACAAGACTTACTAAAATTTTATTTAGAAGATAAGTCATGATTTGCTGTT
CGCCCAAGTGGAACTGAACCTAAACTAAAAATTTATTTTATAGGTGTTGGTGAATCTGTTCAAAACGCTA
AAGTTAAAGTAGACGAAATTATTAAAGAATTAAAATTAAAAATGAATATATAGGAGAAAAAATGAAACTA
AACAAATATATAGATCACACATTATTAAAACAAGATGCTACGAAAGCTGAAATTAAACAATTATGTGATG
AAGCAATTGAATTTGATTTTGCAACAGTTTGTGTTAATTCATATTGAACAAGCTATTGTAAAGAATTATT
AAAAGGCACAAATGTAGGAATAACAAATGTTGTAGGTTTTCCTCTAGGTGCATGCACAACAGCTACAAAA
GCATTCGAAGTTTCTGAAGCAATTAAAGATGGTGCAACAGAAATTGATATGGTATTAAATATTGGTGCAT
TAAAAGACAAAAATTATGAATTAGTTTTAGAAGACATGAAAGCTGTAAAAAAAGCAGCTGGATCACATGT
TGTTAAATGTATTATGGAAAATTGTTTATTAACAAAAGAAGAAATCATGAAAGCTTGTGAAATAGCTGTT
GAAGCTGGATTAGAATTTGTTAAAACATCAACAGGATTTTCAAAATCAGGTGCAACATTTGAAGATGTTA
AACTAATGAAGTCAGTTGTTAAAGACAATGCTTTAGTTAAAGCAGCTGGTGGAGTTAGAACATTTGAAGA
TGCTCAAAAAATGATTGAAGCAGGAGCTGACCGCTTAGGAACAAGTGGTGGAGTAGCTATTATTAAAGGT
GAAGAAAACAACGCGAGTTACTAAAACTAGCGTTTTTTTATTTTGCTCATTTTTATTAAAAGTTTGCAAA
AAGGAACATAAAAATTCTAATTATTGATACTAAAGTTATTAAAAAGAAGATTTTGGTTGATTTTATAAAG
GTCATAGAATATAATATTTTAGCATGTGTATTTTGTGTGCTCATTTACAACCGTCTCCGGTGTTTCGTCC
TTTCCACAAGATATATAAAGCCAAGAAATCGAAATACTTTCAAGTTACGGTAAGCATATGATAGTCCATT
TTAAAACATAATTTTAAAACTGCAAACTACCCAAGAAATTATTACTTTCTACGTCACGTATTTTGTACTA
ATATCTTTGTGTTTACAGTCAAATTAATTCTAATTATCTCTCTAACAGCCTTGTATCGTATATGCAAATA
TGAAGGAATCATGGGAAATAGGCCCTCCCACAATTTTAAAAGAAAAGGGGGGATTGGGGGGTACAGTGCA
GGGGAAAGAATAGTAGACATAATAGCAACAGACATACAAACTAAAGAATTACAAAAACAAATTACAAAAA
TTCAAAATTTTCGGGTTTATTACAGGGACAGCAGAGATCCACTTTGGCGCCGGCTCGAGTGGCTCCGGTG
CCCGTCAGTGGGCAGAGCGCACATCGCCCACAGTCCCCGAGAAGTTGGGGGGAGGGGTCGGCAATTGAAC
CGGTGCCTAGAGAAGGTGGCGCGGGGTAAACTGGGAAAGTGATGTCGTGTACTGGCTCCGCCTTTTTCCC
GAGGGTGGGGGAGAACCGTATATAAGTGCAGTAGTCGCCGTGAACGTTCTTTTTCGCAACGGGTTTGCCG
CCAGAACACAGGTGTCGTGACGCGGGATCCGCCACCATGGATTACAAAGACGATGACGATAAGATGGCCC
CAAAGAAGAAGCGGAAGGTCGGTATCCACGGAGTCCCAGCAGCCGACAAGAAGTACAGCATCGGCCTGGA
CATCGGCACCAACTCTGTGGGCTGGGCCGTGATCACCGACGAGTACAAGGTGCCCAGCAAGAAATTCAAG
GTGCTGGGCAACACCGACCGGCACAGCATCAAGAAGAACCTGATCGGAGCCCTGCTGTTCGACAGCGGCG
AAACAGCCGAGGCCACCCGGCTGAAGAGAACCGCCAGAAGAAGATACACCAGACGGAAGAACCGGATCTG
CTATCTGCAAGAGATCTTCAGCAACGAGATGGCCAAGGTGGACGACAGCTTCTTCCACAGACTGGAAGAG
TCCTTCCTGGTGGAAGAGGATAAGAAGCACGAGCGGCACCCCATCTTCGGCAACATCGTGGACGAGGTGG
CCTACCACGAGAAGTACCCCACCATCTACCACCTGAGAAAGAAACTGGTGGACAGCACCGACAAGGCCGA
CCTGCGGCTGATCTATCTGGCCCTGGCCCACATGATCAAGTTCCGGGGCCACTTCCTGATCGAGGGCGAC
CTGAACCCCGACAACAGCGACGTGGACAAGCTGTTCATCCAGCTGGTGCAGACCTACAACCAGCTGTTCG
AGGAAAACCCCATCAACGCCAGCGGCGTGGACGCCAAGGCCATCCTGTCTGCCAGACTGAGCAAGAGCAG
ACGGCTGGAAAATCTGATCGCCCAGCTGCCCGGCGAGAAGAAGAATGGCCTGTTCGGAAACCTGATTGCC
CTGAGCCTGGGCCTGACCCCCAACTTCAAGAGCAACTTCGACCTGGCCGAGGATGCCAAACTGCAGCTGA
GCAAGGACACCTACGACGACGACCTGGACAACCTGCTGGCCCAGATCGGCGACCAGTACGCCGACCTGTT
TCTGGCCGCCAAGAACCTGTCCGACGCCATCCTGCTGAGCGACATCCTGAGAGTGAACACCGAGATCACC
AAGGCCCCCCTGAGCGCCTCTATGATCAAGAGATACGACGAGCACCACCAGGACCTGACCCTGCTGAAAG
CTCTCGTGCGGCAGCAGCTGCCTGAGAAGTACAAAGAGATTTTCTTCGACCAGAGCAAGAACGGCTACGC
CGGCTACATTGACGGCGGAGCCAGCCAGGAAGAGTTCTACAAGTTCATCAAGCCCATCCTGGAAAAGATG
GACGGCACCGAGGAACTGCTCGTGAAGCTGAACAGAGAGGACCTGCTGCGGAAGCAGCGGACCTTCGACA
ACGGCAGCATCCCCCACCAGATCCACCTGGGAGAGCTGCACGCCATTCTGCGGCGGCAGGAAGATTTTTA
CCCATTCCTGAAGGACAACCGGGAAAAGATCGAGAAGATCCTGACCTTCCGCATCCCCTACTACGTGGGC
CCTCTGGCCAGGGGAAACAGCAGATTCGCCTGGATGACCAGAAAGAGCGAGGAAACCATCACCCCCTGGA
ACTTCGAGGAAGTGGTGGACAAGGGCGCTTCCGCCCAGAGCTTCATCGAGCGGATGACCAACTTCGATAA
GAACCTGCCCAACGAGAAGGTGCTGCCCAAGCACAGCCTGCTGTACGAGTACTTCACCGTGTATAACGAG
CTGACCAAAGTGAAATACGTGACCGAGGGAATGAGAAAGCCCGCCTTCCTGAGCGGCGAGCAGAAAAAGG
CCATCGTGGACCTGCTGTTCAAGACCAACCGGAAAGTGACCGTGAAGCAGCTGAAAGAGGACTACTTCAA
GAAAATCGAGTGCTTCGACTCCGTGGAAATCTCCGGCGTGGAAGATCGGTTCAACGCCTCCCTGGGCACA
TACCACGATCTGCTGAAAATTATCAAGGACAAGGACTTCCTGGACAATGAGGAAAACGAGGACATTCTGG
AAGATATCGTGCTGACCCTGACACTGTTTGAGGACAGAGAGATGATCGAGGAACGGCTGAAAACCTATGC
CCACCTGTTCGACGACAAAGTGATGAAGCAGCTGAAGCGGCGGAGATACACCGGCTGGGGCAGGCTGAGC
CGGAAGCTGATCAACGGCATCCGGGACAAGCAGTCCGGCAAGACAATCCTGGATTTCCTGAAGTCCGACG
GCTTCGCCAACAGAAACTTCATGCAGCTGATCCACGACGACAGCCTGACCTTTAAAGAGGACATCCAGAA
AGCCCAGGTGTCCGGCCAGGGCGATAGCCTGCACGAGCACATTGCCAATCTGGCCGGCAGCCCCGCCATT
AAGAAGGGCATCCTGCAGACAGTGAAGGTGGTGGACGAGCTCGTGAAAGTGATGGGCCGGCACAAGCCCG
AGAACATCGTGATCGAAATGGCCAGAGAGAACCAGACCACCCAGAAGGGACAGAAGAACAGCCGCGAGAG
AATGAAGCGGATCGAAGAGGGCATCAAAGAGCTGGGCAGCCAGATCCTGAAAGAACACCCCGTGGAAAAC
ACCCAGCTGCAGAACGAGAAGCTGTACCTGTACTACCTGCAGAATGGGCGGGATATGTACGTGGACCAGG
AACTGGACATCAACCGGCTGTCCGACTACGATGTGGACCATATCGTGCCTCAGAGCTTTCTGAAGGACGA
CTCCATCGACAACAAGGTGCTGACCAGAAGCGACAAGAACCGGGGCAAGAGCGACAACGTGCCCTCCGAA
GAGGTCGTGAAGAAGATGAAGAACTACTGGCGGCAGCTGCTGAACGCCAAGCTGATTACCCAGAGAAAGT
TCGACAATCTGACCAAGGCCGAGAGAGGCGGCCTGAGCGAACTGGATAAGGCCGGCTTCATCAAGAGACA
GCTGGTGGAAACCCGGCAGATCACAAAGCACGTGGCACAGATCCTGGACTCCCGGATGAACACTAAGTAC
GACGAGAATGACAAGCTGATCCGGGAAGTGAAAGTGATCACCCTGAAGTCCAAGCTGGTGTCCGATTTCC
GGAAGGATTTCCAGTTTTACAAAGTGCGCGAGATCAACAACTACCACCACGCCCACGACGCCTACCTGAA
CGCCGTCGTGGGAACCGCCCTGATCAAAAAGTACCCTAAGCTGGAAAGCGAGTTCGTGTACGGCGACTAC
AAGGTGTACGACGTGCGGAAGATGATCGCCAAGAGCGAGCAGGAAATCGGCAAGGCTACCGCCAAGTACT
TCTTCTACAGCAACATCATGAACTTTTTCAAGACCGAGATTACCCTGGCCAACGGCGAGATCCGGAAGCG
GCCTCTGATCGAGACAAACGGCGAAACCGGGGAGATCGTGTGGGATAAGGGCCGGGATTTTGCCACCGTG
CGGAAAGTGCTGAGCATGCCCCAAGTGAATATCGTGAAAAAGACCGAGGTGCAGACAGGCGGCTTCAGCA
AAGAGTCTATCCTGCCCAAGAGGAACAGCGATAAGCTGATCGCCAGAAAGAAGGACTGGGACCCTAAGAA
GTACGGCGGCTTCGACAGCCCCACCGTGGCCTATTCTGTGCTGGTGGTGGCCAAAGTGGAAAAGGGCAAG
TCCAAGAAACTGAAGAGTGTGAAAGAGCTGCTGGGGATCACCATCATGGAAAGAAGCAGCTTCGAGAAGA
ATCCCATCGACTTTCTGGAAGCCAAGGGCTACAAAGAAGTGAAAAAGGACCTGATCATCAAGCTGCCTAA
GTACTCCCTGTTCGAGCTGGAAAACGGCCGGAAGAGAATGCTGGCCTCTGCCGGCGAACTGCAGAAGGGA
AACGAACTGGCCCTGCCCTCCAAATATGTGAACTTCCTGTACCTGGCCAGCCACTATGAGAAGCTGAAGG
GCTCCCCCGAGGATAATGAGCAGAAACAGCTGTTTGTGGAACAGCACAAGCACTACCTGGACGAGATCAT
CGAGCAGATCAGCGAGTTCTCCAAGAGAGTGATCCTGGCCGACGCTAATCTGGACAAAGTGCTGTCCGCC
TACAACAAGCACCGGGATAAGCCCATCAGAGAGCAGGCCGAGAATATCATCCACCTGTTTACCCTGACCA
ATCTGGGAGCCCCTGCCGCCTTCAAGTACTTTGACACCACCATCGACCGGAAGAGGTACACCAGCACCAA
AGAGGTGCTGGACGCCACCCTGATCCACCAGAGCATCACCGGCCTGTACGAGACACGGATCGACCTGTCT
CAGCTGGGAGGCGACAAGCGTCCTGCTGCTACTAAGAAAGCTGGTCAAGCTAAGAAAAAGAAAGCTAGCG
GCAGCGGCGCCACCAACTTCAGCCTGCTGAAGCAGGCCGGCGACGTGGAGGAGAACCCCGGCCCCATGAG
CGAGCTGATTAAGGAGAACATGCACATGAAGCTGTACATGGAGGGCACCGTGGACAACCATCACTTCAAG
TGCACATCCGAGGGCGAAGGCAAGCCCTACGAGGGCACCCAGACCATGAGAATCAAGGTGGTCGAGGGCG
GCCCTCTCCCCTTCGCCTTCGACATCCTGGCTACTAGCTTCCTCTACGGCAGCAAGACCTTCATCAACCA
CACCCAGGGCATCCCCGACTTCTTCAAGCAGTCCTTCCCTGAGGGCTTCACATGGGAGAGAGTCACCACA
TACGAAGACGGGGGCGTGCTGACCGCTACCCAGGACACCAGCCTCCAGGACGGCTGCCTCATCTACAACG
TCAAGATCAGAGGGGTGAACTTCACATCCAACGGCCCTGTGATGCAGAAGAAAACACTCGGCTGGGAGGC
CTTCACCGAAACGCTGTACCCCGCTGACGGCGGCCTGGAAGGCAGAAACGACATGGCCCTGAAGCTCGTG
GGCGGGAGCCATCTGATCGCAAACGCCAAGACCACATATAGATCCAAGAAACCCGCTAAGAACCTCAAGA
TGCCTGGCGTCTACTATGTGGACTACAGACTGGAAAGAATCAAGGAGGCCAACAACGAGACCTACGTCGA
GCAGCACGAGGTGGCAGTGGCCAGATACTGCGACCTCCCTAGCAAACTGGGGCACAAGCTTAATTGAGTC
GACAATCAACCTCTGGATTACAAAATTTGTGAAAGATTGACTGGTATTCTTAACTATGTTGCTCCTTTTA
CGCTATGTGGATACGCTGCTTTAATGCCTTTGTATCATGCTATTGCTTCCCGTATGGCTTTCATTTTCTC
CTCCTTGTATAAATCCTGGTTGCTGTCTCTTTATGAGGAGTTGTGGCCCGTTGTCAGGCAACGTGGCGTG
GTGTGCACTGTGTTTGCTGACGCAACCCCCACTGGTTGGGGCATTGCCACCACCTGTCAGCTCCTTTCCG
GGACTTTCGCTTTCCCCCTCCCTATTGCCACGGCGGAACTCATCGCCGCCTGCCTTGCCCGCTGCTGGAC
AGGGGCTCGGCTGTTGGGCACTGACAATTCCGTGGTGTTGTCGGGGAAATCATCGTCCTTTCCTTGGCTG
CTCGCCTGTGTTGCCACCTGGATTCTGCGCGGGACGTCCTTCTGCTACGTCCCTTCGGCCCTCAATCCAG
CGGACCTTCCTTCCCGCGGCCTGCTGCCGGCTCTGCGGCCTCTTCCGCGTCTTCGCCTTCGCCCTCAGAC
GAGTCGGATCTCCCTTTGGGCCGCCTCCCCGCGTCGACTTTAAGACCAATGACTTACAAGGCAGCTGTAG
ATCTTAGCCACTTTTTAAAAGAAAAGGGGGGACTGGAAGGGCTAATTCACTCCCAACGAAGACAAGATCT
GCTTTTTGCTTGTACTGGGTCTCTCTGGTTAGACCAGATCTGAGCCTGGGAGCTCTCTGGCTAACTAGGG
AACCCACTGCTTAAGCCTCAATAAAGCTTGCCTTGAGTGCTTCAAGTAGTGTGTGCCCGTCTGTTGTGTG
ACTCTGGTAACTAGAGATCCCTCAGACCCTTTTAGTCAGTGTGGAAAATCTCTAGCAGTACGTATAGTAG
TTCATGTCATCTTATTATTCAGTATTTATAACTTGCAAAGAAATGAATATCAGAGAGTGAGAGGAACTTG
TTTATTGCAGCTTATAATGGTTACAAATAAAGCAATAGCATCACAAATTTCACAAATAAAGCATTTTTTT
CACTGCATTCTAGTTGTGGTTTGTCCAAACTCATCAATGTATCTTATCATGTCTGGCTCTAGCTATCCCG
CCCCTAACTCCGCCCATCCCGCCCCTAACTCCGCCCAGTTCCGCCCATTCTCCGCCCCATGGCTGACTAA
TTTTTTTTATTTATGCAGAGGCCGAGGCCGCCTCGGCCTCTGAGCTATTCCAGAAGTAGTGAGGAGGCTT
TTTTGGAGGCCTAGGGACGTACCCAATTCGCCCTATAGTGAGTCGTATTACGCGCGCTCACTGGCCGTCG
TTTTACAACGTCGTGACTGGGAAAACCCTGGCGTTACCCAACTTAATCGCCTTGCAGCACATCCCCCTTT
CGCCAGCTGGCGTAATAGCGAAGAGGCCCGCACCGATCGCCCTTCCCAACAGTTGCGCAGCCTGAATGGC
GAATGGG
[124 nt withheld, positions 10508-10631]
C
[91 nt withheld, positions 10633-10723]
A
[49 nt withheld, positions 10725-10773]
CCTTTGACGTTGGAGTCCACGTTCTTT
[37 nt withheld, positions 10801-10837]
ACCCTATCTCGGTCTATTCTTTTGATTTATAAGGGATTTTGCCGATTTCGGCCTATTGGTTAAAAAATGA
GCTGATTTAACAAAAATTTAACGCGAATTTTAACAAAATATTAACGCTTACAATTTAGGTGGCACTTTTC
GGGGAAATGTGCGCGGAACCCCTATTTGTTTATTTTTCTAAATACATTCAAATATGTATCCGCTCATGAG
ACAATAACCCTGATAAATGCTTCAATAATATTGAAAAAGGAAGAGTATGAGTATTCAACATTTCCGTGTC
GCCCTTATTCCCTTTTTTGCGGCATTTTGCCTTCCTGTTTTTGCTCACCCAGAAACGCTGGTGAAAGTAA
AAGATGCTGAAGATCAGTTGGGTGCACGAGTGGGTTACATCGAACTGGATCTCAACAGCGGTAAGATCCT
TGAGAGTTTTCGCCCCGAAGAACGTTTTCCAATGATGAGCACTTTTAAAGTTCTGCTATGTGGCGCGGTA
TTATCCCGTATTGACGCCGGGCAAGAGCAACTCGGTCGCCGCATACACTATTCTCAGAATGACTTGGTTG
AGTACTCACCAGTCACAGAAAAGCATCTTACGGATGGCATGACAGTAAGAGAATTATGCAGTGCTGCCAT
AACCATGAGTGATAACACTGCGGCCAACTTACTTCTGACAACGATCGGAGGACCGAAGGAGCTAACCGCT
TTTTTGCACAACATGGGGGATCATGTAACTCGCCTTGATCGTTGGGAACCGGAGCTGAATGAAGCCATAC
CAAACGACGAGCGTGACACCACGATGCCTGTAGCAATGGCAACAACGTTGCGCAAACTATTAACTGGCGA
ACTACTTACTCTAGCTTCCCGGCAACAATTAATAGACTGGATGGAGGCGGATAAAGTTGCAGGACCACTT
CTGCGCTCGGCCCTTCCGGCTGGCTGGTTTATTGCTGATAAATCTGGAGCCGGTGAGCGTGGGTCTCGCG
GTATCATTGCAGCACTGGGGCCAGATGGTAAGCCCTCCCGTATCGTAGTTATCTACACGACGGGGAGTCA
GGCAACTATGGATGAACGAAATAGACAGATCGCTGAGATAGGTGCCTCACTGATTAAGCATTGGTAACTG
TCAGACCAAGTTTACTCATATATACTTTAGATTGATTTAAAACTTCATTTTTAATTTAAAAGGATCTAGG
TGAAGATCCTTTTTGATAATCTCATGACCAAAATCCCTTAACGTGAGTTTTCGTTCCACTGAGCGTCAGA
CCCCGTAGAAAAGATCAAAGGATCTTCTTGAGATCCTTTTTTTCTGCGCGTAATCTGCTGCTTGCAAACA
AAAAAACCACCGCTACCAGCGGTGGTTTGTTTGCCGGATCAAGAGCTACCAACTCTTTTTCCGAAGGTAA
CTGGCTTCAGCAGAGCGCAGATACCAAATACTGTTCTTCTAGTGTAGCCGTAGTTAGGCCACCACTTCAA
GAACTCTGTAGCACCGCCTACATACCTCGCTCTGCTAATCCTGTTACCAGTGGCTGCTGCCAGTGGCGAT
AAGTCGTGTCTTACCGGGTTGGACTCAAGACGATAGTTACCGGATAAGGCGCAGCGGTCGGGCTGAACGG
GGGGTTCGTGCACACAGCCCAGCTTGGAGCGAACGACCTACACCGAACTGAGATACCTACAGCGTGAGCT
ATGAGAAAGCGCCACGCTTCCCGAAGGGAGAAAGGCGGACAGGTATCCGGTAAGCGGCAGGGTCGGAACA
GGAGAGCGCACGAGGGAGCTTCCAGGGGGAAACGCCTGGTATCTTTATAGTCCTGTCGGGTTTCGCCACC
TCTGACTTGAGCGTCGATTTTTGTGATGCTCGTCAGGGGGGCGGAGCCTATGGAAAAACGCCAGCAACGC
GGCCTTTTTACGGTTCCTGGCCTTTTGCTGGCCTTTTGCTCACATGTTCTTTCCTGCGTTATCCCCTGAT
TCTGTGGATAACCGTATTACCGCCTTTGAGTGAGCTGATACCGCTCGCCGCAGCCGAACGACCGAGCGCA
GCGAGTCAGTGAGCGAGGAAGCGGAAGAGCGCCCAATACGCAAACCGCCTCTCCCCGCGCGTTGGCCGAT
TCATTAATGCAGCTGGCACGACAGGTTTCCCGACTGGAAAGCGGGCAGTGAGCGCAACGCAATTAATGTG
AGTTAGCTCACTCATTAGGCACCCCAGGCTTTACACTTTATGCTTCCGGCTCGTATGTTGTGTGGAATTG
TGAGCGGATAACAATTTCACACAGGAAACAGCTATGACCATGATTACGCCAAGCGCGCAATTAACCCTCA
CTAAAGGGAACAAAAGCTGGAGCTGCAAGC
Features (pLannotate 1.2.2; 29 found; start..end, strand, type, name):
      5..231     +  promoter       RSV promoter: Rous sarcoma virus enhancer/promoter
    232..412     +  LTR            5' LTR (truncated): truncated 5' long terminal repeat (LTR) from HIV-1
    459..584     +  misc_feature   HIV-1 Ψ: packaging signal of human immunodeficiency virus type 1
    568..931     +  CDS            HIV-1 gag (fragment): gag protein from human immunodeficiency virus 1; gag
   1077..1310    +  misc_feature   RRE: The Rev response element (RRE) of HIV-1 allows for Rev-dependent mRNA export from the nucleus to the cytoplasm.
   1406..1449    -  misc_RNA       tracrRNA (fragment): trans-activating CRISPR RNA for the Streptococcus pyogenes CRISPR/Cas9 system
   2512..3171    +  CDS            deoC1: DEOC1_STAAN - Also known as dra. Experimental evidence at protein level: Swiss-Prot protein existence level 1. Catalyzes a reversible aldol reaction between acetaldehyde and D-glyceraldehyde 3-phosphate to generate 2-deoxy-D-ribose 5- phosphate. From Staphylococcus aureus (strain N315).
   3357..3597    -  promoter       U6 promoter: RNA polymerase III promoter for human U6 snRNA
   3604..3721    +  misc_feature   cPPT/CTS: central polypurine tract and central termination sequence of HIV-1
   3790..4001    +  promoter       EF-1α core promoter: core promoter for human elongation factor EF-1α
   4105..5706    +  CDS            Cas9(N): N-terminal portion of Streptococcus pyogenes Cas9 (Zetsche et al., 2015)
   5707..8205    +  CDS            Cas9(C): C-terminal portion of Streptococcus pyogenes Cas9 (Zetsche et al., 2015)
   8326..9024    +  CDS            TagBFP: TagBFP is a basic (constitutively fluorescent) blue fluorescent protein published in 2008, derived from Entacmaea quadricolor. It is reported to be a very rapidly-maturing monomer with very low acid sensitivity.
   9034..9622    +  misc_feature   WPRE: woodchuck hepatitis virus posttranscriptional regulatory element
   9673..9692    +  misc_feature   cPPT/CTS (fragment): central polypurine tract and central termination sequence of HIV-1
   9694..9927    +  LTR            3' LTR (ΔU3): self-inactivating 3' long terminal repeat (LTR) from HIV-1
  10005..10126   +  polyA_signal   SV40 poly(A) signal: SV40 polyadenylation signal
  10166..10301   +  rep_origin     SV40 ori: SV40 origin of replication
  10322..10340   -  promoter       T7 promoter: promoter for bacteriophage T7 RNA polymerase
  10348..10503   +  CDS            lacZα (fragment): LacZα fragment of β-galactosidase; lacZ fragment
  10508..10936   +  rep_origin     f1 ori (sequence partly withheld): f1 bacteriophage origin of replication; arrow indicates direction of (+) strand synthesis
  10989..11093   +  promoter       AmpR promoter: bla
  11094..11954   +  CDS            AmpR: β-lactamase; bla; confers resistance to ampicillin, carbenicillin, and related antibiotics
  12125..12713   +  rep_origin     ori: high-copy-number ColE1/pMB1/pBR322/pUC origin of replication
  12896..12988   +  CDS            lacI (fragment): lac repressor; lacI; The lac repressor binds to the lac operator to inhibit transcription in E. coli. This inhibition can be relieved by adding lactose or isopropyl-β-D-thiogalactopyranoside (IPTG).
  13001..13022   +  protein_bind   CAP binding site: CAP binding activates transcription in the presence of cAMP. E. coli catabolite activator protein
  13037..13067   +  promoter       lac promoter: promoter for the E. coli lac operon
  13071..13093   +  protein_bind   lac operator (fragment): The lac repressor binds to the lac operator to inhibit transcription in E. coli. This inhibition can be relieved by adding lactose or isopropyl-β-D-thiogalactopyranoside (IPTG). lac repressor encoded by lacI
  13136..13154   +  promoter       T3 promoter: promoter for bacteriophage T3 RNA polymerase
