[The description below was written by a language model from this plasmid's Addgene catalogue record and pLannotate feature annotations shown in this document.]
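Description:
Lenti-Cas9-gRNA-TagBFP2 is a third-generation, all-in-one lentiviral CRISPR vector supplied as an empty backbone, meaning no targeting guide sequence has been cloned in. It derives from Lenti-Cas9-gRNA-GFP, with TagBFP2 swapped in for GFP. In bacteria it is maintained through a high-copy ColE1/pUC-type origin and ampicillin resistance (AmpR), and an f1 ori, SV40 ori and leftover lac/T7/T3 elements from the cloning backbone are also present. The viral portion has the usual third-generation layout. An RSV promoter drives a truncated HIV-1 5' LTR, so genomic RNA is produced without Tat. This is followed by the Ψ packaging signal with a gag fragment, the RRE for Rev-dependent export, a cPPT/CTS, WPRE, and a self-inactivating ΔU3 3' LTR with a downstream SV40 poly(A) signal.

The payload consists of two expression units. A human U6 Pol III promoter, oriented antisense to the viral genome, is positioned to drive the guide RNA cassette, whose S. pyogenes scaffold (annotated as a tracrRNA fragment) lies on the same strand. The roughly 1.9 kb between promoter and scaffold includes a match to a bacterial deoC gene. This is most plausibly a stuffer that is replaced when a guide is inserted, although the record does not say so. In the forward orientation, an EF-1α core promoter drives full-length S. pyogenes Cas9 (annotated as adjoining N- and C-terminal portions), followed by the blue fluorescent protein. The element linking Cas9 to TagBFP2 is not annotated. There is no drug selection marker for mammalian cells, so blue fluorescence is used to identify or sort transduced cells. The associated work uses the vector to generate single cell-derived knockout clones in mammalian cells, and the blue reporter presumably allows combination with the GFP version.
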