Addgene plasmid #124774: Lenti-Cas9-gRNA-TagBFP2
Purpose: (Empty Backbone) 3rd generation lentiviral plasmid encoding Cas9, TagBFP2, and a gRNA backbone
Depositing lab: Jason Sheltzer. Depositing organization: Cold Spring Harbor Laboratory. Publication: Generating Single Cell-Derived Knockout Clones in Mammalian Cells with CRISPR/Cas9. Giuliano CJ, Lin A, Girish V, Sheltzer JM. Curr Protoc Mol Biol. 2019 Sep;128(1):e100. doi: 10.1002/cpmb.100. PubMed 31503414.
Backbone
  Vector backbone: Lenti-Cas9-gRNA-GFP (Addgene #124770)
  Modifications to backbone: TagBFP2 swapped in for GFP in Addgene #124770
  Vector type: Mammalian Expression, Lentiviral, CRISPR
  Selectable markers: TagBFP2
Growth in bacteria
  Bacterial resistance: Ampicillin, 100 μg/mL
  Growth temperature: 37°C
  Growth strain: NEB Stable
  Copy number: High Copy
Terms and licenses: Academic/Nonprofit Terms; Industry Terms: Not Available to Industry
How to cite: Lenti-Cas9-gRNA-TagBFP2 was a gift from Jason Sheltzer (Addgene plasmid # 124774 ; http://n2t.net/addgene:124774 ; RRID:Addgene_124774)
